Addgene plasmid #161385: pDONR221-SLC6A18_STOP
Purpose: Gateway entry clone with codon-optimized ORF sequence for subcloning into custom expression vectors. Contains a STOP codon at the end of the codon-optimized ORF sequence.
Depositing lab: RESOLUTE Consortium & Giulio Superti-Furga. Depositing organization: CeMM Research Center for Molecular Medicine. Publication: The RESOLUTE consortium: unlocking SLC transporters for drug discovery. Superti-Furga G, Lackner D, Wiedmer T, Ingles-Prieto A, Barbosa B, Girardi E, Goldmann U, Gurtl B, Klavins K, Klimek C, Lindinger S, Lineiro-Retes E, Muller AC, Onstein S, Redinger G, Reil D, Sedlyarov V, Wolf G, Crawford M, Everley R, ... Steppan CM. Nat Rev Drug Discov. 2020 Jul;19(7):429-430. doi: 10.1038/d41573-020-00056-6. PubMed 32265506.
Backbone
  Vector backbone: pDONR221
  Backbone manufacturer: ThermoFisher Scientific
  Backbone size w/o insert (bp): 2550
  Vector type: Mammalian Expression
Growth in bacteria
  Bacterial resistance: Kanamycin, 50 μg/mL
  Growth temperature: 37°C
  Growth strain: NEB Stable
  Copy number: High Copy
Gene/Insert
  Gene/Insert name: SLC6A18 (alt name: FLJ31236, Xtrp2)
  Species: H. sapiens (human)
  Insert size (bp): 1887
  Entrez Gene: SLC6A18 (a.k.a. Xtrp2, FLJ31236)
  Cloning method: Gateway Cloning
  Sequencing primers: 5′ M13-fwd; 3′ M13-rev
Terms and licenses: Academic/Nonprofit Terms; Industry Terms
Depositor comments: This plasmid contains a STOP codon at the end of the codon-optimized ORF. For the version of this plasmid that does not contain a STOP codon, please see Addgene plasmid 132219 For more information on the full Resolute plasmid collection, please see www.addgene.org/depositor-collections/re-solute/. Please provide your feedback on this plasmid to the RESOLUTE consortium by filling out their RESOLUTE repository feedback form: https://forms.office.com/Pages/ResponsePage.aspx?id=0e05yklzmkS7rjFGQL4N7z4feCLQvEJAmVcOCM_u885UN1JJRko0Ukg4TVQwNTZLOUxPQVJWT1NHUCQlQCN0PWcu
How to cite: pDONR221-SLC6A18_STOP was a gift from RESOLUTE Consortium & Giulio Superti-Furga (Addgene plasmid # 161385 ; http://n2t.net/addgene:161385 ; RRID:Addgene_161385)
