[The description below was written by a language model from this plasmid's Addgene catalogue record and pLannotate feature annotations shown in this document.]
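Description:
pDONR221-SLC6A18_STOP is a Gateway entry clone built on the pDONR221 backbone, carrying a codon-optimized open reading frame for human SLC6A18 (also known as Xtrp2 or FLJ31236), a member of the SLC6 solute carrier family. Although the repository lists the vector type as mammalian expression, the plasmid has no eukaryotic promoter in its annotated features. It is a shuttle intermediate, and the ORF is meant to be moved into an expression vector of the user's choice. It is maintained in E. coli through a high-copy ColE1/pUC-type origin and selected with kanamycin via the aminoglycoside phosphotransferase (KanR) gene.

In the 4,437 nt sequenced record, the insert lies between attL1 and attL2, the recombination sites used in the Gateway LR reaction to transfer the ORF directionally into an attR-containing destination vector. The rrnB T1 and T2 terminators upstream of attL1 insulate the insert from read-through transcription in bacteria, and a T7 promoter sits just outside attL2, oriented toward the insert. Short lacI and lacZα fragments are backbone remnants. The automated annotation labels the coding region by similarity to the mouse Slc6a18 protein and covers only part of the stated 1,887 bp insert. The catalogue entry gives the species as human, and the mismatch probably reflects database matching of a codon-optimized sequence.

As the name indicates, the ORF ends in a stop codon, so it suits native or N-terminally tagged expression but not C-terminal fusions. A sister clone lacking the stop codon exists for that purpose. The plasmid belongs to a consortium collection of SLC transporter clones made to support functional studies and drug discovery on this protein family.
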