Features (pLannotate 1.2.2; 10 found; start..end, strand, type, name):
    121..213     +  CDS            lacI (fragment): lac repressor; lacI; The lac repressor binds to the lac operator to inhibit transcription in E. coli. This inhibition can be relieved by adding lactose or isopropyl-β-D-thiogalactopyranoside (IPTG).
    268..295     -  terminator     rrnB T2 terminator: transcription terminator T2 from the E. coli rrnB gene
    427..470     +  terminator     rrnB T1 terminator: Escherichia coli rrnB; transcription terminator T1 from the E. coli rrnB gene
    517..553     -  CDS            lacZα (fragment): LacZα fragment of β-galactosidase; lacZ fragment
    569..668     +  protein_bind   attL1: mutant version of attL; recombination site for the Gateway® LR reaction LR Clonase™
    674..2470    +  CDS            Slc6a18: S6A18_MOUSE - Also known as Xt2 From Mus musculus (Mouse).
   2562..2661    -  protein_bind   attL2: mutant version of attL; recombination site for the Gateway® LR reaction LR Clonase™
   2679..2697    -  promoter       T7 promoter: promoter for bacteriophage T7 RNA polymerase
   2831..3640    +  CDS            KanR: aminoglycoside phosphotransferase; aph(3')-Ia; confers resistance to kanamycin in bacteria or G418 (Geneticin®) in eukaryotes
   3787..4375    +  rep_origin     ori: high-copy-number ColE1/pMB1/pBR322/pUC origin of replication
>Addgene plasmid #161385 | pDONR221-SLC6A18_STOP | addgene full sequence | sequence record 416473 | Addgene NGS Result
CTTTCCTGCGTTATCCCCTGATTCTGTGGATAACCGTATTACCGCCTTTGAGTGAGCTGATACCGCTCGC
CGCAGCCGAACGACCGAGCGCAGCGAGTCAGTGAGCGAGGAAGCGGAAGAGCGCCCAATACGCAAACCGC
CTCTCCCCGCGCGTTGGCCGATTCATTAATGCAGCTGGCACGACAGGTTTCCCGACTGGAAAGCGGGCAG
TGAGCGCAACGCAATTAATACGCGTACCGCTAGCCAGGAAGAGTTTGTAGAAACGCAAAAAGGCCATCCG
TCAGGATGGCCTTCTGCTTAGTTTGATGCCTGGCAGTTTATGGCGGGCGTCCTGCCCGCCACCCTCCGGG
CCGTTGCTTCACAACGTTCAAATCCGCTCCCGGCGGATTTGTCCTACTCAGGAGAGCGTTCACCGACAAA
CAACAGATAAAACGAAAGGCCCAGTCTTCCGACTGAGCCTTTCGTTTTATTTGATGCCTGGCAGTTCCCT
ACTCTCGCGTTAACGCTAGCATGGATGTTTTCCCAGTCACGACGTTGTAAAACGACGGCCAGTCTTAAGC
TCGGGCCCCAAATAATGATTTTATTTTGACTGATAGTGACCTGTTCGTTGCAACACATTGATGAGCAATG
CTTTTTTATAATGCCAACTTTGTACAAAAAAGCAGGCTCCACCATGGCACACGCACCAGAGCCAGACCCT
GCAGCATGCGACCTGGGCGATGAGAGACCAAAGTGGGATAACAAGGCCCAGTACCTGCTGAGCTGCACCG
GATTCGCAGTGGGACTGGGCAATATCTGGAGGTTTCCTTACCTGTGCCAGACATATGGCGGCGGCGCCTT
CCTGATCCCCTATGTGATCGCCCTGGTGTTCGAGGGCATCCCTATCTTTCACGTGGAGCTGGCAATCGGA
CAGAGGCTGAGGAAGGGATCCGTGGGCGTGTGGACCGCAATCTCTCCTTACCTGAGCGGAGTGGGACTGG
GATGCGTGACCCTGTCCTTCCTGATCTCTCTGTACTATAACACAATCGTGGCCTGGGTGCTGTGGTATCT
GCTGAATTCCTTTCAGCACCCACTGCCATGGAGCTCCTGCCCACCTGACCTGAACCGCACAGGCTTCGTG
GAGGAGTGTCAGGGCTCTAGCGCCGTGTCTTACTTTTGGTATCGGCAGACCCTGAACATCACAGCCGACA
TCAATGATTCCGGCTCTATCCAGTGGTGGCTGCTGATCTGCCTGGCAGCAAGCTGGGCCGTGGTGTACAT
GTGCGTGATCCGCGGCATCGAGACCACAGGCAAAGTGATCTACTTCACCGCCCTGTTTCCATATCTGGTG
CTGACAATCTTCCTGATCAGGGGACTGACCCTGCCAGGAGCCACAAAGGGCCTGATCTACCTGTTTACCC
CAAACATGCACATCCTGCAGAATCCCAGAGTGTGGCTGGATGCCGCCACACAGATCTTCTTTAGCCTGTC
CCTGGCCTTCGGCGGACACATCGCCTTTGCCAGCTATAACTCCCCCCGCAATGACTGCCAGAAGGATGCC
GTGGTCATCGCCCTGGTGAACCGGATGACCAGCCTGTACGCCTCCATCGCCGTGTTCTCTGTGCTGGGCT
TTAAGGCCACAAATGACTATGAGCACTGTCTGGATCGGAACATCCTGAGCCTGATCAATGACTTCGATTT
TCCTGAGCAGTCTATCAGCAGAGACGATTACCCAGCCGTGCTGATGCACCTGAATGCAACCTGGCCAAAG
AGGGTGGCACAGCTGCCTCTGAAGGCATGCCTGCTGGAGGACTTCCTGGATAAGTCCGCCTCTGGACCAG
GACTGGCCTTCGTGGTGTTTACCGAGACAGACCTGCACATGCCAGGAGCACCCGTGTGGGCCATGCTGTT
CTTTGGCATGCTGTTCACCCTGGGCCTGAGCACCATGTTTGGCACAGTGGAGGCCGTGATCACACCACTG
CTGGATGTGGGCGTGCTGCCAAGATGGGTGCCAAAGGAGGCCCTGACCGGACTGGTGTGCCTGGTGTGCT
TCCTGTCTGCCACCTGCTTTACACTGCAGAGCGGCAACTACTGGCTGGAGATCTTCGACAACTTTGCCGC
CTCCCCTAATCTGCTGATGCTGGCCTTCCTGGAGGTGGTGGGCGTGGTGTACGTGTATGGCATGAAGAGG
TTTTGTGACGATATCGCATGGATGACCGGCCGGAGACCTTCCCCATACTGGAGGCTGACCTGGCGCGTGG
TGTCTCCTCTGCTGCTGACAATCTTCGTGGCCTATATCATCCTGCTGTTTTGGAAGCCACTGCGCTACAA
GGCCTGGAATCCCAAGTATGAGCTGTTCCCTAGCAGACAGGAGAAGCTGTATCCAGGATGGGCAAGGGCA
GCATGCGTGCTGCTGTCCCTGCTGCCTGTGCTGTGGGTGCCAGTGGCCGCCCTGGCACAGCTGCTGACCA
GGCGCCGGAGAACATGGAGGGACAGAGATGCAAGGCCAGACACCGATATGAGACCCGACACCGATACAAG
GCCTGACACCGATATGCGCCCAGACACAGATATGCGGTAAGACCCAGCTTTCTTGTACAAAGTTGGCATT
ATAAGAAAGCATTGCTTATCAATTTGTTGCAACGAACAGGTCACTATCAGTCAAAATAAAATCATTATTT
GCCATCCAGCTGATATCCCCTATAGTGAGTCGTATTACATGGTCATAGCTGTTTCCTGGCAGCTCTGGCC
CGTGTCTCAAAATCTCTGATGTTACATTGCACAAGATAAAAATATATCATCATGAACAATAAAACTGTCT
GCTTACATAAACAGTAATACAAGGGGTGTTATGAGCCATATTCAACGGGAAACGTCGAGGCCGCGATTAA
ATTCCAACATGGATGCTGATTTATATGGGTATAAATGGGCTCGCGATAATGTCGGGCAATCAGGTGCGAC
AATCTATCGCTTGTATGGGAAGCCCGATGCGCCAGAGTTGTTTCTGAAACATGGCAAAGGTAGCGTTGCC
AATGATGTTACAGATGAGATGGTCAGACTAAACTGGCTGACGGAATTTATGCCTCTTCCGACCATCAAGC
ATTTTATCCGTACTCCTGATGATGCATGGTTACTCACCACTGCGATCCCCGGAAAAACAGCATTCCAGGT
ATTAGAAGAATATCCTGATTCAGGTGAAAATATTGTTGATGCGCTGGCAGTGTTCCTGCGCCGGTTGCAT
TCGATTCCTGTTTGTAATTGTCCTTTTAACAGCGATCGCGTATTTCGTCTCGCTCAGGCGCAATCACGAA
TGAATAACGGTTTGGTTGATGCGAGTGATTTTGATGACGAGCGTAATGGCTGGCCTGTTGAACAAGTCTG
GAAAGAAATGCATAAACTTTTGCCATTCTCACCGGATTCAGTCGTCACTCATGGTGATTTCTCACTTGAT
AACCTTATTTTTGACGAGGGGAAATTAATAGGTTGTATTGATGTTGGACGAGTCGGAATCGCAGACCGAT
ACCAGGATCTTGCCATCCTATGGAACTGCCTCGGTGAGTTTTCTCCTTCATTACAGAAACGGCTTTTTCA
AAAATATGGTATTGATAATCCTGATATGAATAAATTGCAGTTTCATTTGATGCTCGATGAGTTTTTCTAA
TCAGAATTGGTTAATTGGTTGTAACACTGGCAGAGCATTACGCTGACTTGACGGGACGGCGCAAGCTCAT
GACCAAAATCCCTTAACGTGAGTTACGCGTCGTTCCACTGAGCGTCAGACCCCGTAGAAAAGATCAAAGG
ATCTTCTTGAGATCCTTTTTTTCTGCGCGTAATCTGCTGCTTGCAAACAAAAAAACCACCGCTACCAGCG
GTGGTTTGTTTGCCGGATCAAGAGCTACCAACTCTTTTTCCGAAGGTAACTGGCTTCAGCAGAGCGCAGA
TACCAAATACTGTTCTTCTAGTGTAGCCGTAGTTAGGCCACCACTTCAAGAACTCTGTAGCACCGCCTAC
ATACCTCGCTCTGCTAATCCTGTTACCAGTGGCTGCTGCCAGTGGCGATAAGTCGTGTCTTACCGGGTTG
GACTCAAGACGATAGTTACCGGATAAGGCGCAGCGGTCGGGCTGAACGGGGGGTTCGTGCACACAGCCCA
GCTTGGAGCGAACGACCTACACCGAACTGAGATACCTACAGCGTGAGCTATGAGAAAGCGCCACGCTTCC
CGAAGGGAGAAAGGCGGACAGGTATCCGGTAAGCGGCAGGGTCGGAACAGGAGAGCGCACGAGGGAGCTT
CCAGGGGGAAACGCCTGGTATCTTTATAGTCCTGTCGGGTTTCGCCACCTCTGACTTGAGCGTCGATTTT
TGTGATGCTCGTCAGGGGGGCGGAGCCTATGGAAAAACGCCAGCAACGCGGCCTTTTTACGGTTCCTGGC
CTTTTGCTGGCCTTTTGCTCACATGTT
