>Addgene plasmid #161385 | pDONR221-SLC6A18_STOP | depositor partial sequence | sequence record 312705 | Codon-optimized ORF of SLC6A18
ATGGCACACGCACCAGAGCCAGACCCTGCAGCATGCGACCTGGGCGATGAGAGACCAAAGTGGGATAACA
AGGCCCAGTACCTGCTGAGCTGCACCGGATTCGCAGTGGGACTGGGCAATATCTGGAGGTTTCCTTACCT
GTGCCAGACATATGGCGGCGGCGCCTTCCTGATCCCCTATGTGATCGCCCTGGTGTTCGAGGGCATCCCT
ATCTTTCACGTGGAGCTGGCAATCGGACAGAGGCTGAGGAAGGGATCCGTGGGCGTGTGGACCGCAATCT
CTCCTTACCTGAGCGGAGTGGGACTGGGATGCGTGACCCTGTCCTTCCTGATCTCTCTGTACTATAACAC
AATCGTGGCCTGGGTGCTGTGGTATCTGCTGAATTCCTTTCAGCACCCACTGCCATGGAGCTCCTGCCCA
CCTGACCTGAACCGCACAGGCTTCGTGGAGGAGTGTCAGGGCTCTAGCGCCGTGTCTTACTTTTGGTATC
GGCAGACCCTGAACATCACAGCCGACATCAATGATTCCGGCTCTATCCAGTGGTGGCTGCTGATCTGCCT
GGCAGCAAGCTGGGCCGTGGTGTACATGTGCGTGATCCGCGGCATCGAGACCACAGGCAAAGTGATCTAC
TTCACCGCCCTGTTTCCATATCTGGTGCTGACAATCTTCCTGATCAGGGGACTGACCCTGCCAGGAGCCA
CAAAGGGCCTGATCTACCTGTTTACCCCAAACATGCACATCCTGCAGAATCCCAGAGTGTGGCTGGATGC
CGCCACACAGATCTTCTTTAGCCTGTCCCTGGCCTTCGGCGGACACATCGCCTTTGCCAGCTATAACTCC
CCCCGCAATGACTGCCAGAAGGATGCCGTGGTCATCGCCCTGGTGAACCGGATGACCAGCCTGTACGCCT
CCATCGCCGTGTTCTCTGTGCTGGGCTTTAAGGCCACAAATGACTATGAGCACTGTCTGGATCGGAACAT
CCTGAGCCTGATCAATGACTTCGATTTTCCTGAGCAGTCTATCAGCAGAGACGATTACCCAGCCGTGCTG
ATGCACCTGAATGCAACCTGGCCAAAGAGGGTGGCACAGCTGCCTCTGAAGGCATGCCTGCTGGAGGACT
TCCTGGATAAGTCCGCCTCTGGACCAGGACTGGCCTTCGTGGTGTTTACCGAGACAGACCTGCACATGCC
AGGAGCACCCGTGTGGGCCATGCTGTTCTTTGGCATGCTGTTCACCCTGGGCCTGAGCACCATGTTTGGC
ACAGTGGAGGCCGTGATCACACCACTGCTGGATGTGGGCGTGCTGCCAAGATGGGTGCCAAAGGAGGCCC
TGACCGGACTGGTGTGCCTGGTGTGCTTCCTGTCTGCCACCTGCTTTACACTGCAGAGCGGCAACTACTG
GCTGGAGATCTTCGACAACTTTGCCGCCTCCCCTAATCTGCTGATGCTGGCCTTCCTGGAGGTGGTGGGC
GTGGTGTACGTGTATGGCATGAAGAGGTTTTGTGACGATATCGCATGGATGACCGGCCGGAGACCTTCCC
CATACTGGAGGCTGACCTGGCGCGTGGTGTCTCCTCTGCTGCTGACAATCTTCGTGGCCTATATCATCCT
GCTGTTTTGGAAGCCACTGCGCTACAAGGCCTGGAATCCCAAGTATGAGCTGTTCCCTAGCAGACAGGAG
AAGCTGTATCCAGGATGGGCAAGGGCAGCATGCGTGCTGCTGTCCCTGCTGCCTGTGCTGTGGGTGCCAG
TGGCCGCCCTGGCACAGCTGCTGACCAGGCGCCGGAGAACATGGAGGGACAGAGATGCAAGGCCAGACAC
CGATATGAGACCCGACACCGATACAAGGCCTGACACCGATATGCGCCCAGACACAGATATGCGGTAA
